>Addgene plasmid #57466 | mEos3.2-LASP2-N-18 | addgene full sequence | sequence record 213184 | Addgene NGS Result
GTGATGCGGTTTTGGCAGTACATCAATGGGCGTGGATAGCGGTTTGACTCACGGGGATTTCCAAGTCTCC
ACCCCATTGACGTCAATGGGAGTTTGTTTTGGCACCAAAATCAACGGGACTTTCCAAAATGTCGTAACAA
CTCCGCCCCATTGACGCAAATGGGCGGTAGGCGTGTACGGTGGGAGGTCTATATAAGCAGAGCTGGTTTA
GTGAACCGTCAGATCCGCTAGCGCCACCATGAACCCCCAGTGCGCCCGCTGTGGGAAAGTGGTCTATCCC
ACCGAGAAAGTCAACTGCCTGGACAAGTATTGGCATAAAGGATGTTTCCACTGTGAAGTTTGCAAAATGG
CTCTGAACATGAATAACTACAAAGGATATGAAAAGAAACCTTATTGCAATGCACATTACCCAAAGCAGTC
CTTCACTACAGTGGCTGATACTCCAGAAAATCTACGTCTGAAGCAACAAAGTGAATTGCAGAGTCAGGTA
AAATACAAAAGAGACTTTGAAGAAAGCAAAGGAAGAGGGTTCAGTATTGTGACCGATACGCCCGAGTTAC
AAAGACTGAAAAGGACTCAGGAACAAATCAGTAATGTTAAATACCATGAAGATTTTGAGAAGACAAAGGG
CAGGGGTTTCACGCCAGTGGTGGATGATCCTATAACAGAGCGGGTGCGGAAAAACACCCAAGTTGTAAGT
GATGCAGCGTATAAAGGGGTGCACCCACATATAGTTGAAATGGATAGAAGACCTGGAATAATTGTTGCCC
CTGTACTCCCTGGGGCATATCAGCAAAGCCAGTCCCAAGGATATGGATACATGCACCAGACCAGTATGTC
ATCTATGAGGTCAGTGCATTCACAGCCTCATCCAGCAGGCCTGAGAACATACAGAGCTATGTATGACTAC
AGTGCTCAAGATGAAGATGAAGTTTCCTTCAGGGATGGTGACTATATCATCAACGTGCAACCAATTGATG
ATGGCTGGATGTATGGTACTGTTCAGAGAACTGGGAAAACAGGAATGCTTCCAGCAAATTATATTGAGTT
TGTTAACAGTCGCGGAGGCAGTGGTGGGGTACCGCGGGCCCGGGATCCACCGGTCGCCACCATGAGTGCG
ATTAAGCCAGACATGAAGATCAAACTCCGTATGGAAGGCAACGTAAACGGGCACCACTTTGTGATCGACG
GAGATGGTACAGGCAAGCCTTTTGAGGGAAAACAGAGTATGGATCTTGAAGTCAAAGAGGGCGGACCTCT
GCCTTTTGCCTTTGATATCCTGACCACTGCATTCCATTACGGCAACAGGGTATTCGCCAAATATCCAGAC
AACATACAAGACTATTTTAAGCAGTCGTTTCCTAAGGGGTATTCGTGGGAACGAAGCTTGACTTTCGAAG
ACGGGGGCATTTGCAACGCCAGAAACGACATAACAATGGAAGGGGACACTTTCTATAATAAAGTTCGATT
TTATGGTACCAACTTTCCCGCCAATGGTCCAGTTATGCAGAAGAAGACGCTGAAATGGGAGCCCTCCACT
GAGAAAATGTATGTGCGTGATGGAGTGCTGACGGGTGATATTGAGATGGCTTTGTTGCTTGAAGGAAATG
CCCATTACCGATGTGACTTCAGAACTACTTACAAAGCTAAGGAGAAGGGTGTCAAGTTACCAGGCGCCCA
CTTTGTGGACCACTGCATTGAGATTTTAAGCCATGACAAAGATTACAACAAGGTTAAGCTGTATGAGCAT
GCTGTTGCTCATTCTGGATTGCCTGACAATGCCAGACGATAAGCGGCCGCGACTCTAGATCATAATCAGC
CATACCACATTTGTAGAGGTTTTACTTGCTTTAAAAAACCTCCCACACCTCCCCCTGAACCTGAAACATA
AAATGAATGCAATTGTTGTTGTTAACTTGTTTATTGCAGCTTATAATGGTTACAAATAAAGCAATAGCAT
CACAAATTTCACAAATAAAGCATTTTTTTCACTGCATTCTAGTTGTGGTTTGTCCAAACTCATCAATGTA
TCTTAAGGCGTAAATTGTAAGCGTTAATATTTTGTTAAAATTCGCGTTAAATTTTTGTTAAATCAGCTCA
TTTTTTAACCAATAGGCCGAAATCGGCAAAATCCCTTATAAATCAAAAGAATAGACCGAGATAGGGT
[37 nt withheld, positions 2168-2204]
AAAGAACGTGGACTCCAACGTCAAAGG
[49 nt withheld, positions 2232-2280]
T
[91 nt withheld, positions 2282-2372]
G
[124 nt withheld, positions 2374-2497]
CAGGTGGCACTTTTCGGGGAAATGTGCGCGGAACCCCTATTTGTTTATTTTTCTAAATACATTCAAATAT
GTATCCGCTCATGAGACAATAACCCTGATAAATGCTTCAATAATATTGAAAAAGGAAGAGTCCTGAGGCG
GAAAGAACCAGCTGTGGAATGTGTGTCAGTTAGGGTGTGGAAAGTCCCCAGGCTCCCCAGCAGGCAGAAG
TATGCAAAGCATGCATCTCAATTAGTCAGCAACCAGGTGTGGAAAGTCCCCAGGCTCCCCAGCAGGCAGA
AGTATGCAAAGCATGCATCTCAATTAGTCAGCAACCATAGTCCCGCCCCTAACTCCGCCCATCCCGCCCC
TAACTCCGCCCAGTTCCGCCCATTCTCCGCCCCATGGCTGACTAATTTTTTTTATTTATGCAGAGGCCGA
GGCCGCCTCGGCCTCTGAGCTATTCCAGAAGTAGTGAGGAGGCTTTTTTGGAGGCCTAGGCTTTTGCAAA
GATCGATCAAGAGACAGGATGAGGATCGTTTCGCATGATTGAACAAGATGGATTGCACGCAGGTTCTCCG
GCCGCTTGGGTGGAGAGGCTATTCGGCTATGACTGGGCACAACAGACAATCGGCTGCTCTGATGCCGCCG
TGTTCCGGCTGTCAGCGCAGGGGCGCCCGGTTCTTTTTGTCAAGACCGACCTGTCCGGTGCCCTGAATGA
ACTGCAAGACGAGGCAGCGCGGCTATCGTGGCTGGCCACGACGGGCGTTCCTTGCGCAGCTGTGCTCGAC
GTTGTCACTGAAGCGGGAAGGGACTGGCTGCTATTGGGCGAAGTGCCGGGGCAGGATCTCCTGTCATCTC
ACCTTGCTCCTGCCGAGAAAGTATCCATCATGGCTGATGCAATGCGGCGGCTGCATACGCTTGATCCGGC
TACCTGCCCATTCGACCACCAAGCGAAACATCGCATCGAGCGAGCACGTACTCGGATGGAAGCCGGTCTT
GTCGATCAGGATGATCTGGACGAAGAGCATCAGGGGCTCGCGCCAGCCGAACTGTTCGCCAGGCTCAAGG
CGAGCATGCCCGACGGCGAGGATCTCGTCGTGACCCATGGCGATGCCTGCTTGCCGAATATCATGGTGGA
AAATGGCCGCTTTTCTGGATTCATCGACTGTGGCCGGCTGGGTGTGGCGGACCGCTATCAGGACATAGCG
TTGGCTACCCGTGATATTGCTGAAGAGCTTGGCGGCGAATGGGCTGACCGCTTCCTCGTGCTTTACGGTA
TCGCCGCTCCCGATTCGCAGCGCATCGCCTTCTATCGCCTTCTTGACGAGTTCTTCTGAGCGGGACTCTG
GGGTTCGAAATGACCGACCAAGCGACGCCCAACCTGCCATCACGAGATTTCGATTCCACCGCCGCCTTCT
ATGAAAGGTTGGGCTTCGGAATCGTTTTCCGGGACGCCGGCTGGATGATCCTCCAGCGCGGGGATCTCAT
GCTGGAGTTCTTCGCCCACCCTAGGGGGAGGCTAACTGAAACACGGAAGGAGACAATACCGGAAGGAACC
CGCGCTATGACGGCAATAAAAAGACAGAATAAAACGCACGGTGTTGGGTCGTTTGTTCATAAACGCGGGG
TTCGGTCCCAGGGCTGGCACTCTGTCGATACCCCACCGAGACCCCATTGGGGCCAATACGCCCGCGTTTC
TTCCTTTTCCCCACCCCACCCCCCAAGTTCGGGTGAAGGCCCAGGGCTCGCAGCCAACGTCGGGGCGGCA
GGCCCTGCCATAGCCTCAGGTTACTCATATATACTTTAGATTGATTTAAAACTTCATTTTTAATTTAAAA
GGATCTAGGTGAAGATCCTTTTTGATAATCTCATGACCAAAATCCCTTAACGTGAGTTTTCGTTCCACTG
AGCGTCAGACCCCGTAGAAAAGATCAAAGGATCTTCTTGAGATCCTTTTTTTCTGCGCGTAATCTGCTGC
TTGCAAACAAAAAAACCACCGCTACCAGCGGTGGTTTGTTTGCCGGATCAAGAGCTACCAACTCTTTTTC
CGAAGGTAACTGGCTTCAGCAGAGCGCAGATACCAAATACTGTTCTTCTAGTGTAGCCGTAGTTAGGCCA
CCACTTCAAGAACTCTGTAGCACCGCCTACATACCTCGCTCTGCTAATCCTGTTACCAGTGGCTGCTGCC
AGTGGCGATAAGTCGTGTCTTACCGGGTTGGACTCAAGACGATAGTTACCGGATAAGGCGCAGCGGTCGG
GCTGAACGGGGGGTTCGTGCACACAGCCCAGCTTGGAGCGAACGACCTACACCGAACTGAGATACCTACA
GCGTGAGCTATGAGAAAGCGCCACGCTTCCCGAAGGGAGAAAGGCGGACAGGTATCCGGTAAGCGGCAGG
GTCGGAACAGGAGAGCGCACGAGGGAGCTTCCAGGGGGAAACGCCTGGTATCTTTATAGTCCTGTCGGGT
TTCGCCACCTCTGACTTGAGCGTCGATTTTTGTGATGCTCGTCAGGGGGGCGGAGCCTATGGAAAAACGC
CAGCAACGCGGCCTTTTTACGGTTCCTGGCCTTTTGCTGGCCTTTTGCTCACATGTTCTTTCCTGCGTTA
TCCCCTGATTCTGTGGATAACCGTATTACCGCCATGCATTAGTTATTAATAGTAATCAATTACGGGGTCA
TTAGTTCATAGCCCATATATGGAGTTCCGCGTTACATAACTTACGGTAAATGGCCCGCCTGGCTGACCGC
CCAACGACCCCCGCCCATTGACGTCAATAATGACGTATGTTCCCATAGTAACGCCAATAGGGACTTTCCA
TTGACGTCAATGGGTGGAGTATTTACGGTAAACTGCCCACTTGGCAGTACATCAAGTGTATCATATGCCA
AGTACGCCCCCTATTGACGTCAATGACGGTAAATGGCCCGCCTGGCATTATGCCCAGTACATGACCTTAT
GGGACTTTCCTACTTGGCAGTACATCTACGTATTAGTCATCGCTATTACCATG
Features (pLannotate 1.2.2; 15 found; start..end, strand, type, name):
      1..204     +  promoter       CMV promoter: human cytomegalovirus (CMV) immediate early promoter
    239..1057    +  CDS            Nebl: LNEBL_MOUSE - Also known as Lnebl. Experimental evidence at protein level: Swiss-Prot protein existence level 1. Binds to actin and plays an important role in the assembly of the Z-disk. Isoform 2 might play a role in the assembly of focal adhesion (By similarity). From Mus musculus (Mouse).
   1078..1104    +  misc_feature   MCS (fragment): multiple cloning site
   1112..1792    +  CDS            mEos3.2: improved monomeric variant of green-to-red photoswitchable fluorescent protein EosFP (Zhang et al., 2012)
   1808..1891    +  CDS            large T antigen (fragment): large T antigen from SV40 (simian virus 40)
   1914..2035    +  polyA_signal   SV40 poly(A) signal: SV40 polyadenylation signal
   2069..2497    -  rep_origin     f1 ori (sequence partly withheld): f1 bacteriophage origin of replication; arrow indicates direction of (+) strand synthesis
   2524..2628    +  promoter       AmpR promoter: bla
   2630..2987    +  promoter       SV40 promoter: SV40 enhancer and early promoter
   3022..3816    +  CDS            NeoR/KanR: aminoglycoside phosphotransferase from Tn5; aph(3')-II (or nptII); confers resistance to neomycin, kanamycin, and G418 (Geneticin®)
   3837..3989    +  CDS            ble (fragment): BLE_KLEPN - Experimental evidence at protein level: Swiss-Prot protein existence level 1. Binding protein with a strong affinity to the bleomycin family of antibiotics. Binds to CL990; an antimitotic-antibiotic compound. From Klebsiella pneumoniae.
   4048..4095    +  polyA_signal   HSV TK poly(A) signal: herpes simplex virus thymidine kinase polyadenylation signal (Cole and Stacy, 1985)
   4186..4202    -  polyA_signal   bGH poly(A) signal (fragment): bovine growth hormone polyadenylation signal
   4424..5012    +  rep_origin     ori: high-copy-number ColE1/pMB1/pBR322/pUC origin of replication
   5187..5490    +  enhancer       CMV enhancer: human cytomegalovirus immediate early enhancer
