[The description below was written by a language model from this plasmid's Addgene catalogue record and pLannotate feature annotations shown in this document.]
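Description:
mEos3.2-LASP2-N-18 is a mammalian expression plasmid built on the mEos3.2-N1 backbone, an N1-style fluorescent-protein fusion vector. It encodes chicken (Gallus gallus) LASP2, a product of the NEBL gene, fused at its C terminus to the photoconvertible fluorescent protein mEos3.2. In the roughly 5.5 kb sequenced record, the CMV enhancer and immediate-early promoter span the numbering origin of the circular map and drive a single open reading frame. The LASP2 coding sequence comes first, followed by a short linker derived from residual multiple cloning site sequence, then mEos3.2, with an SV40 polyadenylation signal terminating the transcript. The automated annotation labels the insert by its similarity to the mouse Nebl protein, whereas the catalogue entry gives the species as chicken. The "18" in the name probably refers to the linker length, though the record does not say so.

The plasmid replicates in E. coli at high copy from a ColE1/pUC-type origin and also carries an f1 origin. One NeoR/KanR (aph(3')-II) cassette serves both hosts. A bacterial promoter provides kanamycin resistance, and the SV40 early promoter with the HSV TK polyadenylation signal allows G418 selection of stably transfected mammalian cells. The short large T antigen, ble and bGH poly(A) fragments in the table appear to be backbone remnants or partial annotation matches rather than functional elements.

The construct is intended as a focal adhesion marker for live or fixed cell imaging. mEos3.2 is a monomeric green-to-red photoconvertible protein, with excitation/emission of about 507/516 nm before conversion and 572/580 nm after. This property suits the fusion to pulse-chase tracking and to single-molecule localization microscopy such as PALM.
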