Addgene plasmid #57466: mEos3.2-LASP2-N-18
Purpose: Localization: Focal Adhesions, Excitation: 507 / 572, Emission: 516 / 580
Depositing lab: Michael Davidson. Depositing organization: Florida State University, Tallahassee.
Backbone
  Vector backbone: mEos3.2-N1
  Backbone size w/o insert (bp): 4750
  Vector type: Mammalian Expression
  Selectable markers: Neomycin (select with G418)
Growth in bacteria
  Bacterial resistance: Kanamycin, 50 μg/mL
  Growth temperature: 37°C
  Growth strain: DH5alpha
  Copy number: High Copy
Gene/Insert
  Gene/Insert name: LASP2 (alt name: NM_204488.2)
  Species: G. gallus (chicken)
  Entrez Gene: NEBL (a.k.a. LASP-2)
  Promoter: CMV
  Tag / fusion protein: mEos3.2 (C terminal on backbone)
  Cloning method: Unknown
  Sequencing primers: 5′ CMV-F; 3′ SV40pA-R
Terms and licenses: Academic/Nonprofit Terms; Industry Terms
Depositor comments: . Excitation = 507 / 572; Emission = 516 / 580
How to cite: mEos3.2-LASP2-N-18 was a gift from Michael Davidson (Addgene plasmid # 57466 ; http://n2t.net/addgene:57466 ; RRID:Addgene_57466)
