>Addgene plasmid #57466 | mEos3.2-LASP2-N-18 | depositor partial sequence | sequence record 88599 | insert sequence
GTCAGATCCGCTAGCGCCACCATGAACCCCCAGTGCGCCCGCTGTGGGAAAGTGGTCTATCCCACCGAGA
AAGTCAACTGCCTGGACAAGTATTGGCATAAAGGATGTTTCCACTGTGAAGTTTGCAAAATGGCTCTGAA
CATGAATAACTACAAAGGATATGAAAAGAAACCTTATTGCAATGCACATTACCCAAAGCAGTCCTTCACT
ACAGTGGCTGATACTCCAGAAAATCTACGTCTGAAGCAACAAAGTGAATTGCAGAGTCAGGTAAAATACA
AAAGAGACTTTGAAGAAAGCAAAGGAAGAGGGTTCAGTATTGTGACCGATACGCCCGAGTTACAAAGACT
GAAAAGGACTCAGGAACAAATCAGTAATGTTAAATACCATGAAGATTTTGAGAAGACAAAGGGCAGGGGT
TTCACGCCAGTGGTGGATGATCCTATAACAGAGCGGGTGCGGAAAAACACCCAAGTTGTAAGTGATGCAG
CGTATAAAGGGGTGCACCCACATATAGTTGAAATGGATAGAAGACCTGGAATAATTGTTGCCCCTGTACT
CCCTGGGGCATATCAGCAAAGCCAGTCCCAAGGATATGGATACATGCACCAGACCAGTATGTCATCTATG
AGGTCAGTGCATTCACAGCCTCATCCAGCAGGCCTGAGAACATACAGAGCTATGTATGACTACAGTGCTC
AAGATGAAGATGAAGTTTCCTTCAGGGATGGTGACTATATCATCAACGTGCAACCAATTGATGATGGCTG
GATGTATGGTACTGTTCAGAGAACTGGGAAAACAGGAATGCTTCCAGCAAATTATATTGAGTTTGTTAAC
AGTCGCGGAGGCAGTGGTGGGGTACCGCGGGCCCGGGATCCACCGGTCGCCACCATGAGTGCGATTAAGC
CAGACATGAAGATCAAACTCCGTATGGAAGGCAACGTAAACGGGCACCACTTTGTGATCGACGGAGATGG
TACAGGCAAGCCTTTTGAGGGAAAACAGAGTATGGATCTTGAAGTCAAAGAGGGCGGACCTCTGCCTTTT
GCCTTTGATATCCTGACCACTGCATTCCATTACGGCAACAGGGTATTCGCCAAATATCCAGACAACATAC
AAGACTATTTTAAGCAGTCGTTTCCTAAGGGGTATTCGTGGGAACGAAGCTTGACTTTCGAAGACGGGGG
CATTTGCAACGCCAGAAACGACATAACAATGGAAGGGGACACTTTCTATAATAAAGTTCGATTTTATGGT
ACCAACTTTCCCGCCAATGGTCCAGTTATGCAGAAGAAGACGCTGAAATGGGAGCCCTCCACTGAGAAAA
TGTATGTGCGTGATGGAGTGCTGACGGGTGATATTGAGATGGCTTTGTTGCTTGAAGGAAATGCCCATTA
CCGATGTGACTTCAGAACTACTTACAAAGCTAAGGAGAAGGGTGTCAAGTTACCAGGCGCCCACTTTGTG
GACCACTGCATTGAGATTTTAAGCCATGACAAAGATTACAACAAGGTTAAGCTGTATGAGCATGCTGTTG
CTCATTCTGGATTGCCTGACAATGCCAGACGATAAGCGGCCGCGACTCTAGATCATAATC
